>Addgene plasmid #211655 | pCF821-sgOR2B6-1_U6-sgRNA-EF1a-mNeonGreen | addgene full sequence | sequence record 421532 | Addgene NGS Result
GTCGACGGATCGGGAGATCTCCCGATCCCCTATGGTGCACTCTCAGTACAATCTGCTCTGATGCCGCATA
GTTAAGCCAGTATCTGCTCCCTGCTTGTGTGTTGGAGGTCGCTGAGTAGTGCGCGAGCAAAATTTAAGCT
ACAACAAGGCAAGGCTTGACCGACAATTGCATGAAGAATCTGCTTAGGGTTAGGCGTTTTGCGCTGCTTC
GCGATGTACGGGCCAGATATTGACATTGATTATTGACTAGTTATTAATAGTAATCAATTACGGGGTCATT
AGTTCATAGCCCATATATGGAGTTCCGCGTTACATAACTTACGGTAAATGGCCCGCCTGGCTGACCGCCC
AACGACCCCCGCCCATTGACGTCAATAATGACGTATGTTCCCATAGTAACGCCAATAGGGACTTTCCATT
GACGTCAATGGGTGGAGTATTTACGGTAAACTGCCCACTTGGCAGTACATCAAGTGTATCATATGCCAAG
TACGCCCCCTATTGACGTCAATGACGGTAAATGGCCCGCCTGGCATTATGCCCAGTACATGACCTTATGG
GACTTTCCTACTTGGCAGTACATCTACGTATTAGTCATCGCTATTACCATGGTGATGCGGTTTTGGCAGT
ACATCAATGGGCGTGGATAGCGGTTTGACTCACGGGGATTTCCAAGTCTCCACCCCATTGACGTCAATGG
GAGTTTGTTTTGGCACCAAAATCAACGGGACTTTCCAAAATGTCGTAACAACTCCGCCCCATTGACGCAA
ATGGGCGGTAGGCGTGTACGGTGGGAGGTCTATATAAGCAGCGCGTTTTGCCTGTACTGGGTCTCTCTGG
TTAGACCAGATCTGAGCCTGGGAGCTCTCTGGCTAACTAGGGAACCCACTGCTTAAGCCTCAATAAAGCT
TGCCTTGAGTGCTTCAAGTAGTGTGTGCCCGTCTGTTGTGTGACTCTGGTAACTAGAGATCCCTCAGACC
CTTTTAGTCAGTGTGGAAAATCTCTAGCAGTGGCGCCCGAACAGGGACTTGAAAGCGAAAGGGAAACCAG
AGGAGCTCTCTCGACGCAGGACTCGGCTTGCTGAAGCGCGCACGGCAAGAGGCGAGGGGCGGCGACTGGT
GAGTACGCCAAAAATTTTGACTAGCGGAGGCTAGAAGGAGAGAGATGGGTGCGAGAGCGTCAGTATTAAG
CGGGGGAGAATTAGATCGCGATGGGAAAAAATTCGGTTAAGGCCAGGGGGAAAGAAAAAATATAAATTAA
AACATATAGTATGGGCAAGCAGGGAGCTAGAACGATTCGCAGTTAATCCTGGCCTGTTAGAAACATCAGA
AGGCTGTAGACAAATACTGGGACAGCTACAACCATCCCTTCAGACAGGATCAGAAGAACTTAGATCATTA
TATAATACAGTAGCAACCCTCTATTGTGTGCATCAAAGGATAGAGATAAAAGACACCAAGGAAGCTTTAG
ACAAGATAGAGGAAGAGCAAAACAAAAGTAAGACCACCGCACAGCAAGCGGCCGCTGATCTTCAGACCTG
GAGGAGGAGATATGAGGGACAATTGGAGAAGTGAATTATATAAATATAAAGTAGTAAAAATTGAACCATT
AGGAGTAGCACCCACCAAGGCAAAGAGAAGAGTGGTGCAGAGAGAAAAAAGAGCAGTGGGAATAGGAGCT
TTGTTCCTTGGGTTCTTGGGAGCAGCAGGAAGCACTATGGGCGCAGCGTCAATGACGCTGACGGTACAGG
CCAGACAATTATTGTCTGGTATAGTGCAGCAGCAGAACAATTTGCTGAGGGCTATTGAGGCGCAACAGCA
TCTGTTGCAACTCACAGTCTGGGGCATCAAGCAGCTCCAGGCAAGAATCCTGGCTGTGGAAAGATACCTA
AAGGATCAACAGCTCCTGGGGATTTGGGGTTGCTCTGGAAAACTCATTTGCACCACTGCTGTGCCTTGGA
ATGCTAGTTGGAGTAATAAATCTCTGGAACAGATTTGGAATCACACGACCTGGATGGAGTGGGACAGAGA
AATTAACAATTACACAAGCTTAATACACTCCTTAATTGAAGAATCGCAAAACCAGCAAGAAAAGAATGAA
CAAGAATTATTGGAATTAGATAAATGGGCAAGTTTGTGGAATTGGTTTAACATAACAAATTGGCTGTGGT
ATATAAAATTATTCATAATGATAGTAGGAGGCTTGGTAGGTTTAAGAATAGTTTTTGCTGTACTTTCTAT
AGTGAATAGAGTTAGGCAGGGATATTCACCATTATCGTTTCAGACCCACCTCCCAACCCCGAGGGGACCC
GACAGGCCCGAAGGAATAGAAGAAGAAGGTGGAGAGAGAGACAGAGACAGATCCATTCGATTAGTGAACG
GATCGGCACTGCGTGCGCCAATTCTGCAGACAAATGGCAGTATTCATCCACAATTTTAAAAGAAAAGGGG
GGATTGGGGGGTACAGTGCAGGGGAAAGAATAGTAGACATAATAGCAACAGACATACAAACTAAAGAATT
ACAAAAACAAATTACAAAAATTCAAAATTTTCGGGTTTATTACAGGGACAGCAGAGATCCAGTTTGGTTA
ATTAAGGTACCGAGGGCCTATTTCCCATGATTCCTTCATATTTGCATATACGATACAAGGCTGTTAGAGA
GATAATTAGAATTAATTTGACTGTAAACACAAAGATATTAGTACAAAATACGTGACGTAGAAAGTAATAA
TTTCTTGGGTAGTTTGCAGTTTTAAAATTATGTTTTAAAATGGACTATCATATGCTTACCGTAACTTGAA
AGTATTTCGATTTCTTGGCTTTATATATCTTGTGGAAAGGACGAAACACCGCATTATTCTAGTGTCACGC
CGTTTAAGAGCTATGCTGGAAACAGCATAGCAAGTTTAAATAAGGCTAGTCCGTTATCAACTTGAAAAAG
TGGCACCGAGTCGGTGCTTTTTTTGAATTCGCTAGCTAGGTCTTGAAAGGAGTGGGAATTGGCTCCGGTG
CCCGTCAGTGGGCAGAGCGCACATCGCCCACAGTCCCCGAGAAGTTGGGGGGAGGGGTCGGCAATTGATC
CGGTGCCTAGAGAAGGTGGCGCGGGGTAAACTGGGAAAGTGATGTCGTGTACTGGCTCCGCCTTTTTCCC
GAGGGTGGGGGAGAACCGTATATAAGTGCAGTAGTCGCCGTGAACGTTCTTTTTCGCAACGGGTTTGCCG
CCAGAACACAGGTAAGTGCCGTGTGTGGTTCCCGCGGGCCTGGCCTCTTTACGGGTTATGGCCCTTGCGT
GCCTTGAATTACTTCCACTGGCTGCAGTACGTGATTCTTGATCCCGAGCTTCGGGTTGGAAGTGGGTGGG
AGAGTTCGAGGCCTTGCGCTTAAGGAGCCCCTTCGCCTCGTGCTTGAGTTGAGGCCTGGCCTGGGCGCTG
GGGCCGCCGCGTGCGAATCTGGTGGCACCTTCGCGCCTGTCTCGCTGCTTTCGATAAGTCTCTAGCCATT
TAAAATTTTTGATGACCTGCTGCGACGCTTTTTTTCTGGCAAGATAGTCTTGTAAATGCGGGCCAAGATC
TGCACACTGGTATTTCGGTTTTTGGGGCCGCGGGCGGCGACGGGGCCCGTGCGTCCCAGCGCACATGTTC
GGCGAGGCGGGGCCTGCGAGCGCGGCCACCGAGAATCGGACGGGGGTAGTCTCAAGCTGGCCGGCCTGCT
CTGGTGCCTGGCCTCGCGCCGCCGTGTATCGCCCCGCCCTGGGCGGCAAGGCTGGCCCGGTCGGCACCAG
TTGCGTGAGCGGAAAGATGGCCGCTTCCCGGCCCTGCTGCAGGGAGCTCAAAATGGAGGACGCGGCGCTC
GGGAGAGCGGGCGGGTGAGTCACCCACACAAAGGAAAAGGGCCTTTCCGTCCTCAGCCGTCGCTTCATGT
GACTCCACGGAGTACCGGGCGCCGTCCAGGCACCTCGATTAGTTCTCGAGCTTTTGGAGTACGTCGTCTT
TAGGTTGGGGGGAGGGGTTTTATGCGATGGAGTTTCCCCACACTGAGTGGGTGGAGACTGAAGTTAGGCC
AGCTTGGCACTTGATGTAATTCTCCTTGGAATTTGCCCTTTTTGAGTTTGGATCTTGGTTCATTCTCAAG
CCTCAGACAGTGGTTCAAAGTTTTTTTCTTCCATTTCAGGTGTCGTGAACCGGTTCTAGAGCGCTGCCAC
CATGGTCAGTAAGGGCGAAGAAGATAATATGGCTTCCTTGCCTGCCACACATGAACTCCACATATTCGGG
TCTATCAACGGCGTGGACTTCGACATGGTTGGGCAAGGAACCGGAAATCCCAACGATGGATACGAGGAGC
TGAACCTGAAGTCAACGAAAGGTGATCTTCAATTCTCCCCCTGGATTCTCGTCCCTCACATTGGCTATGG
TTTCCACCAGTACCTCCCGTACCCTGACGGGATGTCTCCATTCCAAGCCGCAATGGTAGATGGGTCAGGC
TACCAAGTTCACAGAACTATGCAGTTTGAAGATGGTGCATCTCTGACAGTAAATTACAGGTATACCTACG
AAGGTTCACACATCAAAGGAGAAGCTCAGGTGAAAGGTACGGGATTCCCAGCAGACGGCCCAGTAATGAC
CAATTCCCTCACGGCTGCCGACTGGTGCAGGAGTAAAAAGACATATCCAAATGACAAGACTATTATCTCT
ACTTTCAAATGGTCTTATACGACAGGCAACGGAAAGAGGTATCGGTCAACCGCGCGCACAACATATACGT
TTGCTAAGCCTATGGCTGCCAATTATCTGAAAAATCAGCCCATGTATGTATTTAGAAAAACCGAACTGAA
GCACTCCAAAACTGAATTGAACTTCAAAGAGTGGCAAAAGGCCTTCACCGATGTCATGGGCATGGATGAA
TTGTATAAGTGAACGCGTTAAGTCGACAATCAACCTCTGGATTACAAAATTTGTGAAAGATTGACTGGTA
TTCTTAACTATGTTGCTCCTTTTACGCTATGTGGATACGCTGCTTTAATGCCTTTGTATCATGCTATTGC
TTCCCGTATGGCTTTCATTTTCTCCTCCTTGTATAAATCCTGGTTGCTGTCTCTTTATGAGGAGTTGTGG
CCCGTTGTCAGGCAACGTGGCGTGGTGTGCACTGTGTTTGCTGACGCAACCCCCACTGGTTGGGGCATTG
CCACCACCTGTCAGCTCCTTTCCGGGACTTTCGCTTTCCCCCTCCCTATTGCCACGGCGGAACTCATCGC
CGCCTGCCTTGCCCGCTGCTGGACAGGGGCTCGGCTGTTGGGCACTGACAATTCCGTGGTGTTGTCGGGG
AAATCATCGTCCTTTCCTTGGCTGCTCGCCTGTGTTGCCACCTGGATTCTGCGCGGGACGTCCTTCTGCT
ACGTCCCTTCGGCCCTCAATCCAGCGGACCTTCCTTCCCGCGGCCTGCTGCCGGCTCTGCGGCCTCTTCC
GCGTCTTCGCCTTCGCCCTCAGACGAGTCGGATCTCCCTTTGGGCCGCCTCCCCGCGTCGACTTTAAGAC
CAATGACTTACAAGGCAGCTGTAGATCTTAGCCACTTTTTAAAAGAAAAGGGGGGACTGGAAGGGCTAAT
TCACTCCCAACGAAGACAAGATCTGCTTTTTGCTTGTACTGGGTCTCTCTGGTTAGACCAGATCTGAGCC
TGGGAGCTCTCTGGCTAACTAGGGAACCCACTGCTTAAGCCTCAATAAAGCTTGCCTTGAGTGCTTCAAG
TAGTGTGTGCCCGTCTGTTGTGTGACTCTGGTAACTAGAGATCCCTCAGACCCTTTTAGTCAGTGTGGAA
AATCTCTAGCAGGGCCCGTTTAAACCCGCTGATCAGCCTCGACTGTGCCTTCTAGTTGCCAGCCATCTGT
TGTTTGCCCCTCCCCCGTGCCTTCCTTGACCCTGGAAGGTGCCACTCCCACTGTCCTTTCCTAATAAAAT
GAGGAAATTGCATCGCATTGTCTGAGTAGGTGTCATTCTATTCTGGGGGGTGGGGTGGGGCAGGACAGCA
AGGGGGAGGATTGGGAAGACAATAGCAGGCATGCTGGGGATGCGGTGGGCTCTATGGCTTCTGAGGCGGA
AAGAACCAGCCATTAATGAAAAGAACCAGCCATTAATGAATCGGCCAACGCGCGGGGAGAGGCGGTTTGC
GTATTGGGCGCTCTTCCGCTTCCTCGCTCACTGACTCGCTGCGCTCGGTCGTTCGGCTGCGGCGAGCGGT
ATCAGCTCACTCAAAGGCGGTAATACGGTTATCCACAGAATCAGGGGATAACGCAGGAAAGAACATGTGA
GCAAAAGGCCAGCAAAAGGCCAGGAACCGTAAAAAGGCCGCGTTGCTGGCGTTTTTCCATAGGCTCCGCC
CCCCTGACGAGCATCACAAAAATCGACGCTCAAGTCAGAGGTGGCGAAACCCGACAGGACTATAAAGATA
CCAGGCGTTTCCCCCTGGAAGCTCCCTCGTGCGCTCTCCTGTTCCGACCCTGCCGCTTACCGGATACCTG
TCCGCCTTTCTCCCTTCGGGAAGCGTGGCGCTTTCTCATAGCTCACGCTGTAGGTATCTCAGTTCGGTGT
AGGTCGTTCGCTCCAAGCTGGGCTGTGTGCACGAACCCCCCGTTCAGCCCGACCGCTGCGCCTTATCCGG
TAACTATCGTCTTGAGTCCAACCCGGTAAGACACGACTTATCGCCACTGGCAGCAGCCACTGGTAACAGG
ATTAGCAGAGCGAGGTATGTAGGCGGTGCTACAGAGTTCTTGAAGTGGTGGCCTAACTACGGCTACACTA
GAAGAACAGTATTTGGTATCTGCGCTCTGCTGAAGCCAGTTACCTTCGGAAAAAGAGTTGGTAGCTCTTG
ATCCGGCAAACAAACCACCGCTGGTAGCGGTGGTTTTTTTGTTTGCAAGCAGCAGATTACGCGCAGAAAA
AAAGGATCTCAAGAAGATCCTTTGATCTTTTCTACGGGGTCTGACGCTCAGTGGAACGAAAACTCACGTT
AAGGGATTTTGGTCATGAGATTATCAAAAAGGATCTTCACCTAGATCCTTTTAAATTAAAAATGAAGTTT
TAAATCAATCTAAAGTATATATGAGTAAACTTGGTCTGACAGTTACCAATGCTTAATCAGTGAGGCACCT
ATCTCAGCGATCTGTCTATTTCGTTCATCCATAGTTGCCTGACTCCCCGTCGTGTAGATAACTACGATAC
GGGAGGGCTTACCATCTGGCCCCAGTGCTGCAATGATACCGCGAGACCCACGCTCACCGGCTCCAGATTT
ATCAGCAATAAACCAGCCAGCCGGAAGGGCCGAGCGCAGAAGTGGTCCTGCAACTTTATCCGCCTCCATC
CAGTCTATTAATTGTTGCCGGGAAGCTAGAGTAAGTAGTTCGCCAGTTAATAGTTTGCGCAACGTTGTTG
CCATTGCTACAGGCATCGTGGTGTCACGCTCGTCGTTTGGTATGGCTTCATTCAGCTCCGGTTCCCAACG
ATCAAGGCGAGTTACATGATCCCCCATGTTGTGCAAAAAAGCGGTTAGCTCCTTCGGTCCTCCGATCGTT
GTCAGAAGTAAGTTGGCCGCAGTGTTATCACTCATGGTTATGGCAGCACTGCATAATTCTCTTACTGTCA
TGCCATCCGTAAGATGCTTTTCTGTGACTGGTGAGTACTCAACCAAGTCATTCTGAGAATAGTGTATGCG
GCGACCGAGTTGCTCTTGCCCGGCGTCAATACGGGATAATACCGCGCCACATAGCAGAACTTTAAAAGTG
CTCATCATTGGAAAACGTTCTTCGGGGCGAAAACTCTCAAGGATCTTACCGCTGTTGAGATCCAGTTCGA
TGTAACCCACTCGTGCACCCAACTGATCTTCAGCATCTTTTACTTTCACCAGCGTTTCTGGGTGAGCAAA
AACAGGAAGGCAAAATGCCGCAAAAAAGGGAATAAGGGCGACACGGAAATGTTGAATACTCATACTCTTC
CTTTTTCAATATTATTGAAGCATTTATCAGGGTTATTGTCTCATGAGCGGATACATATTTGAATGTATTT
AGAAAAATAAACAAATAGGGGTTCCGCGCACATTTCCCCGAAAAGTGCCACCTGAC
Features (pLannotate 1.2.2; 25 found; start..end, strand, type, name):
     31..83      -  misc_feature   bom (fragment): basis of mobility region from pBR322
    232..611     +  enhancer       CMV enhancer: human cytomegalovirus immediate early enhancer
    612..811     +  promoter       CMV promoter: human cytomegalovirus (CMV) immediate early promoter
    829..1009    +  LTR            5' LTR (truncated): truncated 5' long terminal repeat (LTR) from HIV-1
   1056..1181    +  misc_feature   HIV-1 Ψ: packaging signal of human immunodeficiency virus type 1
   1165..1528    +  CDS            HIV-1 gag (fragment): gag protein from human immunodeficiency virus 1; gag
   1674..1907    +  misc_feature   RRE: The Rev response element (RRE) of HIV-1 allows for Rev-dependent mRNA export from the nucleus to the cytoplasm.
   2284..2384    +  CDS            Rev (fragment): human immunodeficiency virus 1 (HIV-1) Rev protein; rev; enhances nuclear export of unspliced and incompletely spliced viral mRNAs
   2434..2551    +  misc_feature   cPPT/CTS: central polypurine tract and central termination sequence of HIV-1
   2602..2842    +  promoter       U6 promoter: RNA polymerase III promoter for human U6 snRNA
   2890..2957    +  misc_RNA       tracrRNA (fragment): trans-activating CRISPR RNA for the Streptococcus pyogenes CRISPR/Cas9 system
   2976..2994    +  CDS            small t antigen (fragment): SV40 (simian virus 40) small t antigen
   3020..3231    +  promoter       EF-1α core promoter: core promoter for human elongation factor EF-1α
   3232..3340    +  intron         EF-1α intron A (fragment): intron upstream of the start codon of human EF-1α
   3966..4169    +  intron         EF-1α intron A: truncated intron upstream of the start codon of human EF-1α
   4202..4909    +  CDS            mNeonGreen: mNeonGreen is a basic (constitutively fluorescent) green/yellow fluorescent protein published in 2013, derived from Branchiostoma lanceolatum. It is reported to be a very rapidly-maturing monomer with moderate acid sensitivity.
   4928..5516    +  misc_feature   WPRE: woodchuck hepatitis virus posttranscriptional regulatory element
   5567..5586    +  misc_feature   cPPT/CTS (fragment): central polypurine tract and central termination sequence of HIV-1
   5588..5821    +  LTR            3' LTR (ΔU3): self-inactivating 3' long terminal repeat (LTR) from HIV-1
   5853..6077    +  polyA_signal   bGH poly(A) signal: bovine growth hormone polyadenylation signal
   6081..6100    +  promoter       SV40 promoter (fragment): SV40 enhancer and early promoter
   6121..6171    -  CDS            lacI (fragment): lac repressor; lacI; The lac repressor binds to the lac operator to inhibit transcription in E. coli. This inhibition can be relieved by adding lactose or isopropyl-β-D-thiogalactopyranoside (IPTG).
   6354..6942    -  rep_origin     ori: high-copy-number ColE1/pMB1/pBR322/pUC origin of replication
   7113..7973    -  CDS            AmpR: β-lactamase; bla; confers resistance to ampicillin, carbenicillin, and related antibiotics
   7974..8078    -  promoter       AmpR promoter: bla
