[The description below was written by a language model from this plasmid's Addgene catalogue record and pLannotate feature annotations shown in this document.]
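Description:
pCF821-sgOR2B6-1_U6-sgRNA-EF1a-mNeonGreen is a lentiviral CRISPR guide RNA expression plasmid built on the pCF821 backbone for use in mammalian cells. It is propagated in E. coli through a high-copy ColE1/pUC-type origin and selected with ampicillin via the AmpR (β-lactamase) cassette. The viral portion has a third-generation, self-inactivating layout. A CMV enhancer/promoter replaces the U3 region of a truncated HIV-1 5' LTR to drive genomic RNA synthesis in packaging cells. This is followed by the Ψ packaging signal with a partial gag fragment, the Rev response element for Rev-dependent nuclear export, and a cPPT/CTS element. The transfer cassette ends in a ΔU3 3' LTR, which inactivates LTR promoter activity after integration, and a bGH polyadenylation signal lies downstream.

The payload consists of two expression units. A human U6 RNA polymerase III promoter drives a single guide RNA made of a 20-nt spacer designated sgOR2B6-1, by its name directed at OR2B6, fused to a Streptococcus pyogenes Cas9 tracrRNA-derived scaffold. Downstream, an EF-1α promoter with its intron A drives mNeonGreen, a bright monomeric green/yellow fluorescent protein, and a WPRE enhances transcript expression. mNeonGreen serves as a marker for identifying or sorting transduced cells.

Although the catalogue insert name mentions SpyCas9, no Cas9 coding sequence is annotated in the 8.1 kb sequence, and the stated purpose lists only the sgRNA and mNeonGreen. Cas9 therefore appears to have to be supplied separately. The associated publication concerns CRISPR-mediated targeting of glioma cells, but the record does not state the specific role of this guide.
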