Addgene plasmid #211655: pCF821-sgOR2B6-1_U6-sgRNA-EF1a-mNeonGreen
Purpose: U6-sgRNA-EF1a-mNeonGreen
Depositing lab: Christof Fellmann. Depositing organization: J. David Gladstone Institutes. Publication: Targeting the non-coding genome and temozolomide signature enables CRISPR-mediated glioma oncolysis. Tan IL, Perez AR, Lew RJ, Sun X, Baldwin A, Zhu YK, Shah MM, Berger MS, Doudna JA, Fellmann C. Cell Rep. 2023 Nov 28;42(11):113339. doi: 10.1016/j.celrep.2023.113339. Epub 2023 Nov 2. PubMed 37917583.
Backbone
  Vector backbone: pCF821
  Vector type: Mammalian Expression, Lentiviral, CRISPR
Growth in bacteria
  Bacterial resistance: Ampicillin, 100 μg/mL
  Growth temperature: 37°C
  Growth strain: NEB Stable
  Copy number: Unknown
Gene/Insert
  Gene/Insert name: SpyCas9 and sgOR2B6-1 guide RNA vector
  gRNA/shRNA sequence: CATTATTCTAGTGTCACGCC
Terms and licenses: Academic/Nonprofit Terms; Industry Terms: Not Available to Industry
How to cite: pCF821-sgOR2B6-1_U6-sgRNA-EF1a-mNeonGreen was a gift from Christof Fellmann (Addgene plasmid # 211655 ; http://n2t.net/addgene:211655 ; RRID:Addgene_211655)
